Addgene plasmid #138207: pcDNA3-PKCsub-YPet-NES
Purpose: Encodes C-terminal (substrate) fragment of FRET-based bimolecular PKC activity reporter (bimCKAR); cytosol targeted. Use in conjunction with pcDNA3-Cerulean-FHA1-NES
Depositing lab: Jin Zhang. Depositing organization: Johns Hopkins University and School of Medicine. Publication: Luminescent kinase activity biosensors based on a versatile bimolecular switch. Herbst KJ, Allen MD, Zhang J. J Am Chem Soc. 2011 Apr 20;133(15):5676-9. doi: 10.1021/ja1117396. Epub 2011 Mar 25. PubMed 21438554.
Backbone
  Vector backbone: pcDNA3
  Backbone manufacturer: Invitrogen
  Backbone size w/o insert (bp): 5472
  Total vector size (bp): 6294
  Vector type: Mammalian Expression
  Selectable markers: Neomycin (select with G418)
Growth in bacteria
  Bacterial resistance: Ampicillin, 100 μg/mL
  Growth temperature: 37°C
  Growth strain: DH5alpha
  Copy number: High Copy
Gene/Insert
  Gene/Insert name: PKCsub-YPet-NES
  Species: Synthetic
  Insert size (bp): 822
  Promoter: CMV
  Tag / fusion protein: YPet (C terminal on insert); Nuclear export signal (NES) (C terminal on insert); 6xHIS - T7 tag (gene 10 leader) - Xpress (TM) tag (N terminal on backbone)
  Cloning method: Restriction Enzyme; 5′ cloning site BamHI (not destroyed); 3′ cloning site XbaI (not destroyed)
  Sequencing primers: 5′ CMV forward; 3′ BGH reverse
Terms and licenses: Academic/Nonprofit Terms; Industry Terms: Not Available to Industry
How to cite: pcDNA3-PKCsub-YPet-NES was a gift from Jin Zhang (Addgene plasmid # 138207 ; http://n2t.net/addgene:138207 ; RRID:Addgene_138207)
