[The description below was written by a language model from this plasmid's Addgene catalogue record and pLannotate feature annotations shown in this document.]
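Description:
pcDNA3-PKCsub-YPet-NES is a mammalian expression plasmid of about 6.3 kb built on the pcDNA3 backbone. It encodes the C-terminal, substrate-bearing half of bimCKAR, a FRET-based bimolecular reporter of protein kinase C activity. It is propagated in E. coli through a high-copy ColE1/pUC-type origin with ampicillin selection (AmpR). An SV40 early promoter drives a neomycin phosphotransferase cassette with an SV40 poly(A) signal, which allows G418 selection of stably transfected mammalian cells. An f1 origin and flanking T7 and SP6 phage promoters are standard carry-overs from the backbone.

The synthetic 822 bp insert was cloned between BamHI and XbaI and sits downstream of the CMV immediate-early enhancer/promoter and upstream of the bovine growth hormone polyadenylation signal. The open reading frame begins with a vector-derived leader containing a 6xHis tag, the T7 gene 10 leader tag and the Xpress epitope. The PKC substrate peptide presumably follows in the short unannotated stretch before the fluorescent protein, since the feature table does not annotate it separately. Next come the yellow fluorescent protein YPet and a C-terminal nuclear export signal of the HIV Rev type, which confines the protein to the cytosol.

The plasmid is meant to be co-expressed with its partner, pcDNA3-Cerulean-FHA1-NES. FHA1 is a phosphothreonine-binding domain, so phosphorylation of the substrate peptide by PKC should recruit the Cerulean-FHA1 fragment. That would bring the cyan donor and the YPet acceptor close enough to increase FRET, giving a readout of cytosolic PKC activity in living cells.
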