Features (pLannotate 1.2.2; 25 found; start..end, strand, type, name):
     28..80      -  misc_feature   bom (fragment): basis of mobility region from pBR322
    235..614     +  enhancer       CMV enhancer: human cytomegalovirus immediate early enhancer
    615..818     +  promoter       CMV promoter: human cytomegalovirus (CMV) immediate early promoter
    814..847     +  LTR            5' LTR (truncated) (fragment): truncated 5' long terminal repeat (LTR) from HIV-1
    863..881     +  promoter       T7 promoter: promoter for bacteriophage T7 RNA polymerase
    922..942     +  CDS            capTEV™ (fragment): composite tag for in vivo biotinylation, TEV protease cleavage, and 6xHis tagging
    943..975     +  CDS            T7 tag (gene 10 leader): leader peptide from bacteriophage T7 gene 10 promotes efficient translation in E. coli
    979..1002    +  CDS            Xpress™ tag: Xpress™ epitope tag, including an enterokinase recognition and cleavage site
   1078..1794    +  CDS            YPet: YPet is a basic (constitutively fluorescent) yellow fluorescent protein published in 2005, derived from Aequorea victoria. It has moderate acid sensitivity.
   1801..1827    +  CDS            NES: nuclear export signal from the HIV Rev protein (Fischer et al., 1995)
   1846..1864    -  promoter       SP6 promoter: promoter for bacteriophage SP6 RNA polymerase
   1890..2114    +  polyA_signal   bGH poly(A) signal: bovine growth hormone polyadenylation signal
   2118..2139    +  promoter       SV40 promoter (fragment): SV40 enhancer and early promoter
   2160..2588    +  rep_origin     f1 ori (sequence partly withheld): f1 bacteriophage origin of replication; arrow indicates direction of (+) strand synthesis
   2602..2931    +  promoter       SV40 promoter: SV40 enhancer and early promoter
   2998..3789    +  CDS            neo: KKA2_KLEPN - Also known as kan, nptII. Experimental evidence at protein level: Swiss-Prot protein existence level 1. Resistance to kanamycin, neomycin, paromomycin, ribostamycin, butirosin and gentamicin B. From Klebsiella pneumoniae.
   3813..3971    +  CDS            ble (fragment): BLE_KLEPN - Experimental evidence at protein level: Swiss-Prot protein existence level 1. Binding protein with a strong affinity to the bleomycin family of antibiotics. Binds to CL990; an antimitotic-antibiotic compound. From Klebsiella pneumoniae.
   3966..4087    +  polyA_signal   SV40 poly(A) signal: SV40 polyadenylation signal
   4160..4176    -  protein_bind   lac operator: The lac repressor binds to the lac operator to inhibit transcription in E. coli. This inhibition can be relieved by adding lactose or isopropyl-β-D-thiogalactopyranoside (IPTG). lac repressor encoded by lacI
   4184..4214    -  promoter       lac promoter: promoter for the E. coli lac operon
   4229..4250    -  protein_bind   CAP binding site: CAP binding activates transcription in the presence of cAMP. E. coli catabolite activator protein
   4263..4355    -  CDS            lacI (fragment): lac repressor; lacI; The lac repressor binds to the lac operator to inhibit transcription in E. coli. This inhibition can be relieved by adding lactose or isopropyl-β-D-thiogalactopyranoside (IPTG).
   4538..5126    -  rep_origin     ori: high-copy-number ColE1/pMB1/pBR322/pUC origin of replication
   5297..6157    -  CDS            AmpR: β-lactamase; bla; confers resistance to ampicillin, carbenicillin, and related antibiotics
   6158..6262    -  promoter       AmpR promoter: bla
>Addgene plasmid #138207 | pcDNA3-PKCsub-YPet-NES | addgene full sequence | sequence record 307410 | Addgene NGS Result
GACGGATCGGGAGATCTCCCGATCCCCTATGGTGCACTCTCAGTACAATCTGCTCTGATGCCGCATAGTT
AAGCCAGTATCTGCTCCCTGCTTGTGTGTTGGAGGTCGCTGAGTAGTGCGCGAGCAAAATTTAAGCTACA
ACAAGGCAAGGCTTGACCGACAATTGCATGAAGAATCTGCTTAGGGTTAGGCGTTTTGCGCTGCTTCGCG
ATGTACGGGCCAGATATACGCGTTGACATTGATTATTGACTAGTTATTAATAGTAATCAATTACGGGGTC
ATTAGTTCATAGCCCATATATGGAGTTCCGCGTTACATAACTTACGGTAAATGGCCCGCCTGGCTGACCG
CCCAACGACCCCCGCCCATTGACGTCAATAATGACGTATGTTCCCATAGTAACGCCAATAGGGACTTTCC
ATTGACGTCAATGGGTGGAGTATTTACGGTAAACTGCCCACTTGGCAGTACATCAAGTGTATCATATGCC
AAGTACGCCCCCTATTGACGTCAATGACGGTAAATGGCCCGCCTGGCATTATGCCCAGTACATGACCTTA
TGGGACTTTCCTACTTGGCAGTACATCTACGTATTAGTCATCGCTATTACCATGGTGATGCGGTTTTGGC
AGTACATCAATGGGCGTGGATAGCGGTTTGACTCACGGGGATTTCCAAGTCTCCACCCCATTGACGTCAA
TGGGAGTTTGTTTTGGCACCAAAATCAACGGGACTTTCCAAAATGTCGTAACAACTCCGCCCCATTGACG
CAAATGGGCGGTAGGCGTGTACGGTGGGAGGTCTATATAAGCAGAGCTCTCTGGCTAACTAGAGAACCCA
CTGCTTACTGGCTTATCGAAATTAATACGACTCACTATAGGGAGACCCAAGCTTGCGGCCGCCACCATGG
TGCGGGGTTCTCATCATCATCATCATCATGGTATGGCTAGCATGACTGGTGGACAGCAAATGGGTCGGGA
TCTGTACGACGATGACGATAAGGATCCCATGCGATTCAGAAGATTCCAGACGTTGAAGGACAAGGCTAAG
GCTGGCGGCACCGGCGGCAGCGAGCTCATGGTGAGCAAAGGCGAAGAGCTGTTCACCGGCGTGGTGCCCA
TCCTGGTGGAGCTGGACGGCGACGTGAACGGCCACAAGTTCAGCGTGAGCGGCGAGGGCGAGGGCGACGC
CACCTACGGCAAGCTGACCCTGAAGCTGCTGTGCACCACCGGCAAGCTGCCCGTGCCCTGGCCCACCCTG
GTGACCACCCTGGGCTACGGCGTGCAGTGCTTCGCCCGGTACCCCGACCACATGAAGCAGCACGACTTCT
TCAAGAGCGCCATGCCCGAGGGCTACGTGCAGGAGCGGACCATCTTCTTCAAGGACGACGGCAACTACAA
GACCCGGGCCGAGGTGAAGTTCGAGGGCGACACCCTGGTGAACCGGATCGAGCTGAAGGGCATCGACTTC
AAGGAGGACAGCAACATCCTGGGCCACAAGCTGGAGTACAACTACAACAGCCACAACGTGTACATCACCG
CCGACAAGCAGAAGAACGGCATCAAGGCCAACTTCAAGATCCGGCACAACATCGAGGACGGCGGCGTGCA
GCTGGCCGACCACTACCAGCAGAACACCCCCATCGGCGACGGCCCCGTGCTGCTGCCCGATAACCACTAC
CTGAGCTACCAGAGCGCCCTGTTCAAGGACCCCAACGAGAAGCGGGACCACATGGTGCTGCTGGAGTTCC
TGACCGCCGCCGGCATCACCGAGGGTATGAATGAATTGTACAAAGAATTCCTGCCCCCCCTGGAGCGCCT
GACCCTGTAATCTAGAGGGCCCTATTCTATAGTGTCACCTAAATGCTAGAGCTCGCTGATCAGCCTCGAC
TGTGCCTTCTAGTTGCCAGCCATCTGTTGTTTGCCCCTCCCCCGTGCCTTCCTTGACCCTGGAAGGTGCC
ACTCCCACTGTCCTTTCCTAATAAAATGAGGAAATTGCATCGCATTGTCTGAGTAGGTGTCATTCTATTC
TGGGGGGTGGGGTGGGGCAGGACAGCAAGGGGGAGGATTGGGAAGACAATAGCAGGCATGCTGGGGATGC
GGTGGGCTCTATGGCTTCTGAGGCGGAAAGAACCAGCTGGGGCTCTAGGGGGTATCCCC
[124 nt withheld, positions 2160-2283]
C
[91 nt withheld, positions 2285-2375]
A
[49 nt withheld, positions 2377-2425]
CCTTTGACGTTGGAGTCCACGTTCTTT
[37 nt withheld, positions 2453-2489]
ACCCTATCTCGGTCTATTCTTTTGATTTATAAGGGATTTTGCCGATTTCGGCCTATTGGTTAAAAAATGA
GCTGATTTAACAAAAATTTAACGCGAATTAATTCTGTGGAATGTGTGTCAGTTAGGGTGTGGAAAGTCCC
CAGGCTCCCCAGCAGGCAGAAGTATGCAAAGCATGCATCTCAATTAGTCAGCAACCAGGTGTGGAAAGTC
CCCAGGCTCCCCAGCAGGCAGAAGTATGCAAAGCATGCATCTCAATTAGTCAGCAACCATAGTCCCGCCC
CTAACTCCGCCCATCCCGCCCCTAACTCCGCCCAGTTCCGCCCATTCTCCGCCCCATGGCTGACTAATTT
TTTTTATTTATGCAGAGGCCGAGGCCGCCTCTGCCTCTGAGCTATTCCAGAAGTAGTGAGGAGGCTTTTT
TGGAGGCCTAGGCTTTTGCAAAAAGCTCCCGGGAGCTTGTATATCCATTTTCGGATCTGATCAAGAGACA
GGATGAGGATCGTTTCGCATGATTGAACAAGATGGATTGCACGCAGGTTCTCCGGCCGCTTGGGTGGAGA
GGCTATTCGGCTATGACTGGGCACAACAGACAATCGGCTGCTCTGATGCCGCCGTGTTCCGGCTGTCAGC
GCAGGGGCGCCCGGTTCTTTTTGTCAAGACCGACCTGTCCGGTGCCCTGAATGAACTGCAGGACGAGGCA
GCGCGGCTATCGTGGCTGGCCACGACGGGCGTTCCTTGCGCAGCTGTGCTCGACGTTGTCACTGAAGCGG
GAAGGGACTGGCTGCTATTGGGCGAAGTGCCGGGGCAGGATCTCCTGTCATCTCACCTTGCTCCTGCCGA
GAAAGTATCCATCATGGCTGATGCAATGCGGCGGCTGCATACGCTTGATCCGGCTACCTGCCCATTCGAC
CACCAAGCGAAACATCGCATCGAGCGAGCACGTACTCGGATGGAAGCCGGTCTTGTCGATCAGGATGATC
TGGACGAAGAGCATCAGGGGCTCGCGCCAGCCGAACTGTTCGCCAGGCTCAAGGCGCGCATGCCCGACGG
CGAGGATCTCGTCGTGACCCATGGCGATGCCTGCTTGCCGAATATCATGGTGGAAAATGGCCGCTTTTCT
GGATTCATCGACTGTGGCCGGCTGGGTGTGGCGGACCGCTATCAGGACATAGCGTTGGCTACCCGTGATA
TTGCTGAAGAGCTTGGCGGCGAATGGGCTGACCGCTTCCTCGTGCTTTACGGTATCGCCGCTCCCGATTC
GCAGCGCATCGCCTTCTATCGCCTTCTTGACGAGTTCTTCTGAGCGGGACTCTGGGGTTCGAAATGACCG
ACCAAGCGACGCCCAACCTGCCATCACGAGATTTCGATTCCACCGCCGCCTTCTATGAAAGGTTGGGCTT
CGGAATCGTTTTCCGGGACGCCGGCTGGATGATCCTCCAGCGCGGGGATCTCATGCTGGAGTTCTTCGCC
CACCCCAACTTGTTTATTGCAGCTTATAATGGTTACAAATAAAGCAATAGCATCACAAATTTCACAAATA
AAGCATTTTTTTCACTGCATTCTAGTTGTGGTTTGTCCAAACTCATCAATGTATCTTATCATGTCTGTAT
ACCGTCGACCTCTAGCTAGAGCTTGGCGTAATCATGGTCATAGCTGTTTCCTGTGTGAAATTGTTATCCG
CTCACAATTCCACACAACATACGAGCCGGAAGCATAAAGTGTAAAGCCTGGGGTGCCTAATGAGTGAGCT
AACTCACATTAATTGCGTTGCGCTCACTGCCCGCTTTCCAGTCGGGAAACCTGTCGTGCCAGCTGCATTA
ATGAATCGGCCAACGCGCGGGGAGAGGCGGTTTGCGTATTGGGCGCTCTTCCGCTTCCTCGCTCACTGAC
TCGCTGCGCTCGGTCGTTCGGCTGCGGCGAGCGGTATCAGCTCACTCAAAGGCGGTAATACGGTTATCCA
CAGAATCAGGGGATAACGCAGGAAAGAACATGTGAGCAAAAGGCCAGCAAAAGGCCAGGAACCGTAAAAA
GGCCGCGTTGCTGGCGTTTTTCCATAGGCTCCGCCCCCCTGACGAGCATCACAAAAATCGACGCTCAAGT
CAGAGGTGGCGAAACCCGACAGGACTATAAAGATACCAGGCGTTTCCCCCTGGAAGCTCCCTCGTGCGCT
CTCCTGTTCCGACCCTGCCGCTTACCGGATACCTGTCCGCCTTTCTCCCTTCGGGAAGCGTGGCGCTTTC
TCATAGCTCACGCTGTAGGTATCTCAGTTCGGTGTAGGTCGTTCGCTCCAAGCTGGGCTGTGTGCACGAA
CCCCCCGTTCAGCCCGACCGCTGCGCCTTATCCGGTAACTATCGTCTTGAGTCCAACCCGGTAAGACACG
ACTTATCGCCACTGGCAGCAGCCACTGGTAACAGGATTAGCAGAGCGAGGTATGTAGGCGGTGCTACAGA
GTTCTTGAAGTGGTGGCCTAACTACGGCTACACTAGAAGAACAGTATTTGGTATCTGCGCTCTGCTGAAG
CCAGTTACCTTCGGAAAAAGAGTTGGTAGCTCTTGATCCGGCAAACAAACCACCGCTGGTAGCGGTGGTT
TTTTTGTTTGCAAGCAGCAGATTACGCGCAGAAAAAAAGGATCTCAAGAAGATCCTTTGATCTTTTCTAC
GGGGTCTGACGCTCAGTGGAACGAAAACTCACGTTAAGGGATTTTGGTCATGAGATTATCAAAAAGGATC
TTCACCTAGATCCTTTTAAATTAAAAATGAAGTTTTAAATCAATCTAAAGTATATATGAGTAAACTTGGT
CTGACAGTTACCAATGCTTAATCAGTGAGGCACCTATCTCAGCGATCTGTCTATTTCGTTCATCCATAGT
TGCCTGACTCCCCGTCGTGTAGATAACTACGATACGGGAGGGCTTACCATCTGGCCCCAGTGCTGCAATG
ATACCGCGAGACCCACGCTCACCGGCTCCAGATTTATCAGCAATAAACCAGCCAGCCGGAAGGGCCGAGC
GCAGAAGTGGTCCTGCAACTTTATCCGCCTCCATCCAGTCTATTAATTGTTGCCGGGAAGCTAGAGTAAG
TAGTTCGCCAGTTAATAGTTTGCGCAACGTTGTTGCCATTGCTACAGGCATCGTGGTGTCACGCTCGTCG
TTTGGTATGGCTTCATTCAGCTCCGGTTCCCAACGATCAAGGCGAGTTACATGATCCCCCATGTTGTGCA
AAAAAGCGGTTAGCTCCTTCGGTCCTCCGATCGTTGTCAGAAGTAAGTTGGCCGCAGTGTTATCACTCAT
GGTTATGGCAGCACTGCATAATTCTCTTACTGTCATGCCATCCGTAAGATGCTTTTCTGTGACTGGTGAG
TACTCAACCAAGTCATTCTGAGAATAGTGTATGCGGCGACCGAGTTGCTCTTGCCCGGCGTCAATACGGG
ATAATACCGCGCCACATAGCAGAACTTTAAAAGTGCTCATCATTGGAAAACGTTCTTCGGGGCGAAAACT
CTCAAGGATCTTACCGCTGTTGAGATCCAGTTCGATGTAACCCACTCGTGCACCCAACTGATCTTCAGCA
TCTTTTACTTTCACCAGCGTTTCTGGGTGAGCAAAAACAGGAAGGCAAAATGCCGCAAAAAAGGGAATAA
GGGCGACACGGAAATGTTGAATACTCATACTCTTCCTTTTTCAATATTATTGAAGCATTTATCAGGGTTA
TTGTCTCATGAGCGGATACATATTTGAATGTATTTAGAAAAATAAACAAATAGGGGTTCCGCGCACATTT
CCCCGAAAAGTGCCACCTGACGTC
